Addgene plasmid #247383: cwby0033
Purpose: GGA cloning AGGA-promoter-ccdb-TTCC-GS-HALC2_067-SNAC-6xhis
Depositing lab: David Baker. Depositing organization: University of Washington. Publication: Accelerating protein design by scaling experimental characterization. Qian J, Milles LF, Wicky BIM, Ragotte RJ, Motmaen A, Borst AJ, Skotheim R, Ols S, Coventry B, Li X, Kibler RD, Goreshnik I, Exposit M, Lore K, Stewart L, Baker D. Nat Commun. 2026 Aug 20;17(1):9945. doi: 10.1038/s41467-026-76740-9. PubMed 42754580.
Backbone
  Vector backbone: pET29
  Vector type: Bacterial Expression
Growth in bacteria
  Bacterial resistance: Kanamycin, 50 μg/mL
  Growth temperature: 37°C
  Growth strain: NEB Stable
  Copy number: Unknown
Gene/Insert
  Gene/Insert name: ccdb
  Species: Synthetic
  Promoter: T7
  Cloning method: Golden Gate
Terms and licenses: Academic/Nonprofit Terms; Industry Terms: Not Available to Industry
Depositor comments: Please visit https://doi.org/10.1101/2025.08.05.668824 for bioRxiv preprint.
How to cite: cwby0033 was a gift from David Baker (Addgene plasmid # 247383 ; http://n2t.net/addgene:247383 ; RRID:Addgene_247383)
