[The description below was written by a language model from this plasmid's Addgene catalogue record and pLannotate feature annotations shown in this document.]
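Description:
cwby0033 is a pET29-based bacterial expression plasmid configured as a Golden Gate entry (destination) vector for high-throughput cloning of designed protein sequences. It is maintained in E. coli through a ColE1/pBR322-type origin accompanied by the rop gene and bom region typical of pET backbones, carries an f1 origin, and is selected with kanamycin through the aph(3')-Ia KanR gene. A lacI gene with its own promoter supplies lac repressor. The annotated tetracycline-resistance fragments and a predicted open reading frame appear to be non-functional remnants of the pBR322 lineage rather than usable markers.

The expression region consists of a T7 promoter, lac operator and T7 gene 10 ribosome binding site, followed by a placeholder cassette containing a ccdA fragment and a full ccdB toxin gene. According to the stated design, this cassette (with its own promoter) is flanked by AGGA and TTCC overhangs. Golden Gate assembly replaces it with an incoming coding fragment, and because CcdB poisons DNA gyrase in ordinary cloning strains, uncut or religated parental plasmid is counter-selected. Downstream of the TTCC junction the record describes an in-frame C-terminal module: a GS linker, HALC2_067, a SNAC sequence (generally a chemically cleavable tag) and a 6xHis tag for affinity purification, ending at the T7 terminator. The feature table detects only the histidine tag in this region; HALC2_067 is not annotated, and the record does not explain its function. A short "SET1" hit just before the terminator is probably a similarity match rather than a designed element. After insertion, the fusion would be expressed with IPTG induction in a host that supplies T7 RNA polymerase, in keeping with the associated work on scaling up experimental characterization of designed proteins.
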