Features (pLannotate 1.2.2; 20 found; start..end, strand, type, name):
    286..304     +  promoter       T7 promoter: promoter for bacteriophage T7 RNA polymerase
    305..329     +  protein_bind   lac operator: The lac repressor binds to the lac operator to inhibit transcription in E. coli. This inhibition can be relieved by adding lactose or isopropyl-β-D-thiogalactopyranoside (IPTG). lac repressor encoded by lacI
    344..366     +  RBS            RBS: efficient ribosome binding site from bacteriophage T7 gene 10 (Olins and Rangwala, 1989)
    389..460     +  CDS            ccdA (fragment): CCDA_ECO57 - Also known as H, letA. Experimental evidence at protein level: Swiss-Prot protein existence level 1. Antitoxin component of a type II toxin-antitoxin (TA) system which inhibits the post-segregational killing (PSK) of plasmid-free cells, also referred to as a plasmid addiction system. Binds to and blocks the activity of CcdB; will also remove bound CcdB protein from the CcdB-GyrA complex by forming a CcdA-CcdB complex, a process termed rejuvenation. Functions as a transcriptional corepressor for the ccdAB operon, repression also requires CcdB (By similarity). From Escherichia coli
    494..796     +  CDS            ccdB: CCDB_ECOLI - Also known as G, letB, letD. Experimental evidence at protein level: Swiss-Prot protein existence level 1. Toxic component of a type II toxin-antitoxin (TA) system, functioning in plasmid maintainence. Responsible for the post- segregational killing (PSK) of plasmid-free cells, also referred to as a plasmid addiction system. Half-life of over 2 hours. Cell killing by CcdB is accompanied by filamentation, defects in chromosome and plasmid segregation, defects in cell division, formation of anucleate cells, decreased DNA synthesis and plasmid loss. Interferes with the activity of DN
   1034..1052    +  CDS            9xHis (fragment): 9xHis affinity tag
   1065..1114    +  CDS            SET1 (fragment): solubility-enhancement tag derived from T7 phage gene 10B
   1122..1169    +  terminator     T7 terminator: transcription terminator for bacteriophage T7 RNA polymerase
   1206..1634    +  rep_origin     f1 ori (sequence partly withheld): f1 bacteriophage origin of replication; arrow indicates direction of (+) strand synthesis
   1687..1744    +  promoter       AmpR promoter (fragment): bla
   1753..2568    -  CDS            KanR: aminoglycoside phosphotransferase; aph(3')-Ia; confers resistance to kanamycin in bacteria or G418 (Geneticin®) in eukaryotes
   2690..3278    +  rep_origin     ori: high-copy-number ColE1/pMB1/pBR322/pUC origin of replication
   3464..3603    -  misc_feature   bom: basis of mobility region from pBR322
   3705..3896    -  CDS            rop: Rop protein, which maintains plasmids at low copy number; rop
   3913..4293    +  CDS            YPB1_ECOLX: Protein predicted: Swiss-Prot protein existence level 4. From Escherichia coli.
   4365..4656    -  CDS            TcR (fragment): tetracycline efflux protein; tet; confers resistance to tetracycline
   4671..4692    -  protein_bind   CAP binding site: CAP binding activates transcription in the presence of cAMP. E. coli catabolite activator protein
   4705..5787    -  CDS            lacI: lac repressor; lacI; The lac repressor binds to the lac operator to inhibit transcription in E. coli. This inhibition can be relieved by adding lactose or isopropyl-β-D-thiogalactopyranoside (IPTG).
   5788..5865    -  promoter       lacI promoter: lacI
   5873..260     -  CDS            TcR (fragment) (across the origin): tetracycline efflux protein; tet; confers resistance to tetracycline
>Addgene plasmid #247383 | cwby0033 | addgene full sequence | sequence record 493135 | Addgene NGS Result
ACTCCTGCATTAGGAAGCAGCCCAGTAGTAGGTTGAGGCCGTTGAGCACCGCCGCCGCAAGGAATGGTGC
ATGCAAGGAGATGGCGCCCAACAGTCCCCCGGCCACGGGGCCTGCCACCATACCCACGCCGAAACAAGCG
CTCATGAGCCCGAAGTGGCGAGCCCGATCTTCCCCATCGGTGATGTCGGCGATATAGGCGCCAGCAACCG
CACCTGTGGCGCCGGTGATGCCGGCCACGATGCGTCCGGCGTAGAGGATCGAGATCGATCTCGATCCCGC
GAAATTAATACGACTCACTATAGGGGAATTGTGAGCGGATAACAATTCCCCTCTAGAAATAATTTTGTTT
AACTTTAAGAAGGAGATATACATATGTCAGGAGGAGACCGAAAGCGTATTACAGTGACAGTTGACAGCGA
CAGCTATCAGTTGCTCAAGGCATATATGATGTCAATATCTCCGGTCTGGTATGCACAACCAAGAATGAAG
CCCATGCAGTTTAAGGTTTACACCTATAAAAGAGAGAGCCGTTATCGTCTGTTTGTGGATGTACAGAGTG
ATATTATTGACACGCCCGGGCGACGGATGGTGATCCCCCTGGCCAGTGCACGTCTGCTGTCAGATAAAGT
CTCCCGTGAACTTTACCCGGTGGTGCATATCGGGGATGAAAGCTGGCGCATGATGACCACCGATATGGCC
AGTGTGCCGGTTTCCGTTATCGGGGAAGAAGTGGCTGATCTCAGCCACCGCGAAAATGACATCAAAAACG
CCATTAACCTGATGTTCTGGGGAATATGAACGGTCTCGTTCCGGTGATAAACTGGTGCGCGTGCTGAGCA
GCAGCATGATTTATTATGCGGAACGCATGACCAAAGGCAGCACCGATCCGAGCGATTACGATAAAGCGCT
GGATGACTTTTATAACTATTTCCTGGAACAGCCGTTTGTGGACAAAGAAACCCTGGAAAAGGCGTACGAA
CTGGCGCGCAAACGCTTAGAAGAACTGCTGGGATCACATCATTGGGGCAGCACCCACCACCACCACCACC
ACTAATGAGATCCGGCTGCTAACAAAGCCCGAAAGGAAGCTGAGTTGGCTGCTGCCACCGCTGAGCAATA
ACTAGCATAACCCCTTGGGGCCTCTAAACGGGTCTTGAGGGGTTTTTTGCTGAAAGGAGGAACTATATCC
GGATTGGCGAATGGG
[124 nt withheld, positions 1206-1329]
C
[91 nt withheld, positions 1331-1421]
A
[49 nt withheld, positions 1423-1471]
CCTTTGACGTTGGAGTCCACGTTCTTT
[37 nt withheld, positions 1499-1535]
ACCCTATCTCGGTCTATTCTTTTGATTTATAAGGGATTTTGCCGATTTCGGCCTATTGGTTAAAAAATGA
GCTGATTTAACAAAAATTTAACGCGAATTTTAACAAAATATTAACGCTTACAATTTAGGTGGCACTTTTC
GGGGAAATGTGCGCGGAACCCCTATTTGTTTATTTTTCTAAATACATTCAAATATGTATCCGCTCATGAA
TTAATTCTTAGAAAAACTCATCGAGCATCAAATGAAACTGCAATTTATTCATATCAGGATTATCAATACC
ATATTTTTGAAAAAGCCGTTTCTGTAATGAAGGAGAAAACTCACCGAGGCAGTTCCATAGGATGGCAAGA
TCCTGGTATCGGTCTGCGATTCCGACTCGTCCAACATCAATACAACCTATTAATTTCCCCTCGTCAAAAA
TAAGGTTATCAAGTGAGAAATCACCATGAGTGACGACTGAATCCGGTGAGAATGGCAAAAGTTTATGCAT
TTCTTTCCAGACTTGTTCAACAGGCCAGCCATTACGCTCGTCATCAAAATCACTCGCATCAACCAAACCG
TTATTCATTCGTGATTGCGCCTGAGCGAGACGAAATACGCGATCGCTGTTAAAAGGACAATTACAAACAG
GAATCGAATGCAACCGGCGCAGGAACACTGCCAGCGCATCAACAATATTTTCACCTGAATCAGGATATTC
TTCTAATACCTGGAATGCTGTTTTCCCGGGGATCGCAGTGGTGAGTAACCATGCATCATCAGGAGTACGG
ATAAAATGCTTGATGGTCGGAAGAGGCATAAATTCCGTCAGCCAGTTTAGTCTGACCATCTCATCTGTAA
CATCATTGGCAACGCTACCTTTGCCATGTTTCAGAAACAACTCTGGCGCATCGGGCTTCCCATACAATCG
ATAGATTGTCGCACCTGATTGCCCGACATTATCGCGAGCCCATTTATACCCATATAAATCAGCATCCATG
TTGGAATTTAATCGCGGCCTAGAGCAAGACGTTTCCCGTTGAATATGGCTCATAACACCCCTTGTATTAC
TGTTTATGTAAGCAGACAGTTTTATTGTTCATGACCAAAATCCCTTAACGTGAGTTTTCGTTCCACTGAG
CGTCAGACCCCGTAGAAAAGATCAAAGGATCTTCTTGAGATCCTTTTTTTCTGCGCGTAATCTGCTGCTT
GCAAACAAAAAAACCACCGCTACCAGCGGTGGTTTGTTTGCCGGATCAAGAGCTACCAACTCTTTTTCCG
AAGGTAACTGGCTTCAGCAGAGCGCAGATACCAAATACTGTCCTTCTAGTGTAGCCGTAGTTAGGCCACC
ACTTCAAGAACTCTGTAGCACCGCCTACATACCTCGCTCTGCTAATCCTGTTACCAGTGGCTGCTGCCAG
TGGCGATAAGTCGTGTCTTACCGGGTTGGACTCAAGACGATAGTTACCGGATAAGGCGCAGCGGTCGGGC
TGAACGGGGGGTTCGTGCACACAGCCCAGCTTGGAGCGAACGACCTACACCGAACTGAGATACCTACAGC
GTGAGCTATGAGAAAGCGCCACGCTTCCCGAAGGGAGAAAGGCGGACAGGTATCCGGTAAGCGGCAGGGT
CGGAACAGGAGAGCGCACGAGGGAGCTTCCAGGGGGAAACGCCTGGTATCTTTATAGTCCTGTCGGGTTT
CGCCACCTCTGACTTGAGCGTCGATTTTTGTGATGCTCGTCAGGGGGGCGGAGCCTATGGAAAAACGCCA
GCAACGCGGCCTTTTTACGGTTCCTGGCCTTTTGCTGGCCTTTTGCTCACATGTTCTTTCCTGCGTTATC
CCCTGATTCTGTGGATAACCGTATTACCGCCTTTGAGTGAGCTGATACCGCTCGCCGCAGCCGAACGACC
GAGCGCAGCGAGTCAGTGAGCGAGGAAGCGGAAGAGCGCCTGATGCGGTATTTTCTCCTTACGCATCTGT
GCGGTATTTCACACCGCAATGGTGCACTCTCAGTACAATCTGCTCTGATGCCGCATAGTTAAGCCAGTAT
ACACTCCGCTATCGCTACGTGACTGGGTCATGGCTGCGCCCCGACACCCGCCAACACCCGCTGACGCGCC
CTGACGGGCTTGTCTGCTCCCGGCATCCGCTTACAGACAAGCTGTGACCGTCTCCGGGAGCTGCATGTGT
CAGAGGTTTTCACCGTCATCACCGAAACGCGCGAGGCAGCTGCGGTAAAGCTCATCAGCGTGGTCGTGAA
GCGATTCACAGATGTCTGCCTGTTCATCCGCGTCCAGCTCGTTGAGTTTCTCCAGAAGCGTTAATGTCTG
GCTTCTGATAAAGCGGGCCATGTTAAGGGCGGTTTTTTCCTGTTTGGTCACTGATGCCTCCGTGTAAGGG
GGATTTCTGTTCATGGGGGTAATGATACCGATGAAACGAGAGAGGATGCTCACGATACGGGTTACTGATG
ATGAACATGCCCGGTTACTGGAACGTTGTGAGGGTAAACAACTGGCGGTATGGATGCGGCGGGACCAGAG
AAAAATCACTCAGGGTCAATGCCAGCGCTTCGTTAATACAGATGTAGGTGTTCCACAGGGTAGCCAGCAG
CATCCTGCGATGCAGATCCGGAACATAATGGTGCAGGGCGCTGACTTCCGCGTTTCCAGACTTTACGAAA
CACGGAAACCGAAGACCATTCATGTTGTTGCTCAGGTCGCAGACGTTTTGCAGCAGCAGTCGCTTCACGT
TCGCTCGCGTATCGGTGATTCATTCTGCTAACCAGTAAGGCAACCCCGCCAGCCTAGCCGGGTCCTCAAC
GACAGGAGCACGATCATGCGCACCCGTGGGGCCGCCATGCCGGCGATAATGGCCTGCTTCTCGCCGAAAC
GTTTGGTGGCGGGACCAGTGACGAAGGCTTGAGCGAGGGCGTGCAAGATTCCGAATACCGCAAGCGACAG
GCCGATCATCGTCGCGCTCCAGCGAAAGCGGTCCTCGCCGAAAATGACCCAGAGCGCTGCCGGCACCTGT
CCTACGAGTTGCATGATAAAGAAGACAGTCATAAGTGCGGCGACGATAGTCATGCCCCGCGCCCACCGGA
AGGAGCTGACTGGGTTGAAGGCTCTCAAGGGCATCGGTCGAGATCCCGGTGCCTAATGAGTGAGCTAACT
TACATTAATTGCGTTGCGCTCACTGCCCGCTTTCCAGTCGGGAAACCTGTCGTGCCAGCTGCATTAATGA
ATCGGCCAACGCGCGGGGAGAGGCGGTTTGCGTATTGGGCGCCAGGGTGGTTTTTCTTTTCACCAGTGAG
ACGGGCAACAGCTGATTGCCCTTCACCGCCTGGCCCTGAGAGAGTTGCAGCAAGCGGTCCACGCTGGTTT
GCCCCAGCAGGCGAAAATCCTGTTTGATGGTGGTTAACGGCGGGATATAACATGAGCTGTCTTCGGTATC
GTCGTATCCCACTACCGAGATGTCCGCACCAACGCGCAGCCCGGACTCGGTAATGGCGCGCATTGCGCCC
AGCGCCATCTGATCGTTGGCAACCAGCATCGCAGTGGGAACGATGCCCTCATTCAGCATTTGCATGGTTT
GTTGAAAACCGGACATGGCACTCCAGTCGCCTTCCCGTTCCGCTATCGGCTGAATTTGATTGCGAGTGAG
ATATTTATGCCAGCCAGCCAGACGCAGACGCGCCGAGACAGAACTTAATGGGCCCGCTAACAGCGCGATT
TGCTGGTGACCCAATGCGACCAGATGCTCCACGCCCAGTCGCGTACCGTCTTCATGGGAGAAAATAATAC
TGTTGATGGGTGTCTGGTCAGAGACATCAAGAAATAACGCCGGAACATTAGTGCAGGCAGCTTCCACAGC
AATGGCATCCTGGTCATCCAGCGGATAGTTAATGATCAGCCCACTGACGCGTTGCGCGAGAAGATTGTGC
ACCGCCGCTTTACAGGCTTCGACGCCGCTTCGTTCTACCATCGACACCACCACGCTGGCACCCAGTTGAT
CGGCGCGAGATTTAATCGCCGCGACAATTTGCGACGGCGCGTGCAGGGCCAGACTGGAGGTGGCAACGCC
AATCAGCAACGACTGTTTGCCCGCCAGTTGTTGTGCCACGCGGTTGGGAATGTAATTCAGCTCCGCCATC
GCCGCTTCCACTTTTTCCCGCGTTTTCGCAGAAACGTGGCTGGCCTGGTTCACCACGCGGGAAACGGTCT
GATAAGAGACACCGGCATACTCTGCGACATCGTATAACGTTACTGGTTTCACATTCACCACCCTGAATTG
ACTCTCTTCCGGGCGCTATCATGCCATACCGCGAAAGGTTTTGCGCCATTCGATGGTGTCCGGGATCTCG
ACGCTCTCCCTTATGCG
